Addgene plasmid #25314: SGF29 (3LX7)
Purpose: Bacterial expression for structure determination; may not be full ORF
Depositing lab: Cheryl Arrowsmith. Depositing organization: University of Toronto.
Backbone
  Vector backbone: pET28-MHL
  Backbone manufacturer: SGC
  Backbone size w/o insert (bp): 7325
  Vector type: Bacterial Expression
Growth in bacteria
  Bacterial resistance: Kanamycin, 50 μg/mL
  Growth temperature: 37°C
  Growth strain: DH5alpha
  Copy number: Low Copy
Gene/Insert
  Gene/Insert name: SGF29_3 (alt names: PDB: 3LX7; SGF29 tandem tudor domain; SAGA-associated factor 29)
  Species: H. sapiens (human)
  Insert size (bp): 468
  Mutation: Contains amino acids 138-291
  Entrez Gene: SGF29 (a.k.a. CCDC101, STAF36, TDRD29)
  Tag / fusion protein: His (N terminal on insert)
  Cloning method: Restriction Enzyme
  Sequencing primers: 5′ T7; 3′ T7-term
Terms and licenses: Academic/Nonprofit Terms; Industry Terms: Not Available to Industry
Depositor comments: PDB: 3LX7. http://www.thesgc.org/structures/3LX7/
How to cite: SGF29 (3LX7) was a gift from Cheryl Arrowsmith (Addgene plasmid # 25314 ; http://n2t.net/addgene:25314 ; RRID:Addgene_25314)
