[The description below was written by a language model from this plasmid's Addgene catalogue record.]
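Description:
SGF29 (3LX7) is a bacterial expression plasmid built on the pET28-MHL backbone from the Structural Genomics Consortium, a pET28-derived vector listed at 7325 bp without insert. It is propagated in E. coli under kanamycin selection and is recorded as low copy. No feature table accompanies the record, so the origin of replication and regulatory elements are not explicitly listed. The use of T7 and T7-terminator sequencing primers is consistent with the insert sitting in a T7 promoter/terminator expression cassette, as is typical for pET-family vectors, where transcription depends on T7 RNA polymerase supplied by the expression host.

The insert is a 468 bp fragment of human SGF29 (SAGA-associated factor 29, also known as CCDC101, STAF36 or TDRD29) encoding amino acids 138–291, which corresponds to the tandem tudor domain rather than the full-length open reading frame. It was introduced by restriction enzyme cloning and is fused to an N-terminal His tag, allowing purification of the recombinant domain by immobilised metal affinity chromatography. The record does not state whether a protease cleavage site separates the tag from the domain.

The stated purpose is bacterial production of protein for structure determination, and the construct is linked to the deposited crystal structure 3LX7. It is therefore suited to producing the isolated SGF29 tudor module for crystallography, biophysical characterisation or in vitro binding studies, but not to experiments that require the complete protein or expression in eukaryotic cells.
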