>Addgene plasmid #25314 | SGF29 (3LX7) | depositor partial sequence | sequence record 11788 | Author sequence
GGTGACAAGCCCCCACCCCTCTGTGGGGCCATCCCTGCCTCAGGAGACTACGTGGCCAGACCTGGAGACA
AGGTGGCTGCCCGGGTGAAGGCCGTGGATGGGGACGAGCAGTGGATCCTGGCCGAGGTGGTCAGTTACAG
CCATGCCACCAACAAGTATGAGGTAGATGACATCGATGAAGAAGGCAAAGAGAGACACACCCTGAGCCGG
CGCCGTGTCATCCCGCTGCCCCAGTGGAAGGCCAACCCGGAGACGGACCCTGAGGCCTTGTTCCAGAAGG
AGCAGCTCGTGCTGGCCCTGTATCCCCAGACTACCTGCTTCTACCGCGCCCTGATCCATGCGCCCCCACA
GCGGCCCCAGGATGACTACTCGGTCCTGTTTGAAGACACCTCCTATGCAGATGGCTATTCCCCTCCCCTC
AATGTGGCTCAGAGATACGTGGTGGCTTGTAAGGAACCCAAGAAAAAG
