>Addgene plasmid #25314 | SGF29 (3LX7) | addgene partial sequence | sequence record 31397 | 25314 with T7
TTCCTCTGAATATTTTGTTTACTTTAAGAAGGAGATATACCATGCATCATCATCATCATCACAGCAGCGG
CAGAGAAAACTTGTATTTCCAGGGCGGTGACAAGCCCCCACCCCTCTGTGGGGCCATCCCTGCCTCAGGA
GACTACGTGGCCAGACCTGGAGACAAGGTGGCTGCCCGGGTGAAGGCCGTGGATGGGGACGAGCAGTGGA
TCCTGGCCGAGGTGGTCAGTTACAGCCATGCCACCAACAAGTATGAGGTAGATGACATCGATGAAGAAGG
CAAAGAGAGACACACCCTGAGCCGGCGCCGTGTCATCCCGCTGCCCCAGTGGAAGGCCAACCCGGAGACG
GACCCTGAGGCCTTGTTCCAGAAGGAGCAGCTCGTGCTGGCCCTGTATCCCCAGACTACCTGCTTCTACC
GCGCCCTGATCCATGCGCCCCCACAGCGGCCCCAGGATGACTACTCGGTCCTGTTTGAAGACACCTCCTA
TGCAGATGGCTATTCCCCTCCCCTCAATGTGGCTCAGAGATACGTGGTGGCTTGTAAGGAACCCAAGAAA
AAGTGATGACGAAGCTTGCGGCCGCACTCGAGCACCACCACCACCACCACTGAGATCCGGCTGCTAACAA
AGCCCGAAAGGAAGCTGAGTTGGCTGCTGCCACCGCTGAGCAATAACTAGCATAACCCCTTGGGGCCTCT
AAACGGGTCTTGAGGGGTTTTTTGCTGAAAGGAGGAACTATATCCGGATTGGCGAATGGG
[124 nt withheld, positions 761-884]
CGCCGGCT
